>Addgene plasmid #248870 | TDP-43_CTD_F316A | addgene full sequence | sequence record 494386 | Addgene NGS Result
TAATACGACTCACTATAGGGGAATTGTGAGCGGATAACAATTCCCCTCTAGAAATAATTTTGTTTAACTT
TTGAAGGAGATATACCATGGGTAGCGACAAGATTCATCACCACCATCATCATGAGAACTTATACTTTCAA
GGCCATATGAACCGCCAACTGGAACGTTCCGGTCGTTTCGGTGGTAATCCGGGTGGTTTCGGCAACCAGG
GTGGCTTTGGCAATTCGCGTGGCGGTGGTGCCGGCTTGGGCAATAACCAAGGTTCCAATATGGGTGGCGG
TATGAACTTTGGTGCCGCGTCCATCAATCCGGCAATGATGGCGGCTGCACAAGCGGCGCTGCAGTCTAGC
TGGGGTATGATGGGCATGCTGGCGAGCCAGCAGAACCAGTCAGGCCCGAGCGGCAATAATCAGAATCAAG
GTAACATGCAGCGTGAACCGAATCAAGCGTTTGGTAGCGGTAACAATAGCTACAGCGGTAGCAACAGCGG
TGCGGCAATCGGCTGGGGTAGCGCAAGCAATGCGGGCAGCGGTAGCGGTTTCAACGGCGGCTTTGGTAGC
AGCATGGATAGCAAGAGCTCCGGTTGGGGCATGTAACTCGAGCCCCCTAGCATAACCCCTTGGGGCCTCT
AAACGGGTCTTGAGGGGTTTTTTGCCCCTGAGACGCGTCAATCGAGTTCGTACCTAAGGGCGACACCCCC
TAATTAGCCCGGGCGAAAGGCCCAGTCTTTCGACTGAGCCTTTCGTTTTATTTGATGCCTGGCAGTTCCC
TACTCTCGCATGGGGAGTCCCCACACTACCATCGGCGCTACGGCGTTTCACTTCTGAGTTCGGCATGGGG
TCAGGTGGGACCACCGCGCTACTGCCGCCAGGCAAACAAGGGGTGTTATGAGCCATATTCAGGTATAAAT
GGGCTCGCGATAATGTTCAGAATTGGTTAATTGGTTGTAACACTGACCCCTATTTGTTTATTTTTCTAAA
TACATTCAAATATGTATCCGCTCATGAGACAATAACCCTGATAAATGCTTCAATAATATTGAAAAAGGAA
GAATATGAGCCATATTCAACGGGAAACGTCGAGGCCGCGATTAAATTCCAACATGGATGCTGATTTATAT
GGGTATAAATGGGCTCGCGATAATGTCGGGCAATCAGGTGCGACAATCTATCGCTTGTATGGGAAGCCCG
ATGCGCCAGAGTTGTTTCTGAAACATGGCAAAGGTAGCGTTGCCAATGATGTTACAGATGAGATGGTCAG
ACTAAACTGGCTGACGGAATTTATGCCACTTCCGACCATCAAGCATTTTATCCGTACTCCTGATGATGCA
TGGTTACTCACCACTGCGATCCCCGGAAAAACAGCGTTCCAGGTATTAGAAGAATATCCTGATTCAGGTG
AAAATATTGTTGATGCGCTGGCAGTGTTCCTGCGCCGGTTGCACTCGATTCCTGTTTGTAATTGTCCTTT
TAACAGCGATCGCGTATTTCGCCTCGCTCAGGCGCAATCACGAATGAATAACGGTTTGGTTGATGCGAGT
GATTTTGATGACGAGCGTAATGGCTGGCCTGTTGAACAAGTCTGGAAAGAAATGCATAAACTTTTGCCAT
TCTCACCGGATTCAGTCGTCACTCATGGTGATTTCTCACTTGATAACCTTATTTTTGACGAGGGGAAATT
AATAGGTTGTATTGATGTTGGACGAGTCGGAATCGCAGACCGATACCAGGATCTTGCCATCCTATGGAAC
TGCCTCGGTGAGTTTTCTCCTTCATTACAGAAACGGCTTTTTCAAAAATATGGTATTGATAATCCTGATA
TGAATAAATTGCAATTTCATTTGATGCTCGATGAGTTTTTCTAAGCGGCGCGCCATCGAATGGCGCAAAA
CCTTTCGCGGTATGGCATGATAGCGCCCGGAAGAGAGTCAATTCAGGGTGGTGAATATGAAACCAGTAAC
GTTATACGATGTCGCAGAGTATGCCGGTGTCTCTTATCAGACCGTTTCCCGCGTGGTGAACCAGGCCAGC
CACGTTTCTGCGAAAACGCGGGAAAAAGTGGAAGCGGCGATGGCGGAGCTGAATTACATTCCCAACCGCG
TGGCACAACAACTGGCGGGCAAACAGTCGTTGCTGATTGGCGTTGCCACCTCCAGTCTGGCCCTGCACGC
GCCGTCGCAAATTGTCGCGGCGATTAAATCTCGCGCCGATCAACTGGGTGCCAGCGTGGTGGTGTCGATG
GTAGAACGAAGCGGCGTCGAAGCCTGTAAAGCGGCGGTGCACAATCTTCTCGCGCAACGCGTCAGTGGGC
TGATCATTAACTATCCGCTGGATGACCAGGATGCCATTGCTGTGGAAGCTGCCTGCACTAATGTTCCGGC
GTTATTTCTTGATGTCTCTGACCAGACACCCATCAACAGTATTATTTTCTCCCATGAGGACGGTACGCGA
CTGGGCGTGGAGCATCTGGTCGCATTGGGTCACCAGCAAATCGCGCTGTTAGCGGGCCCATTAAGTTCTG
TCTCGGCGCGTCTGCGTCTGGCTGGCTGGCATAAATATCTCACTCGCAATCAAATTCAGCCGATAGCGGA
ACGGGAAGGCGACTGGAGTGCCATGTCCGGTTTTCAACAAACCATGCAAATGCTGAATGAGGGCATCGTT
CCCACTGCGATGCTGGTTGCCAACGATCAGATGGCGCTGGGCGCAATGCGCGCCATTACCGAGTCCGGGC
TGCGCGTTGGTGCGGATATCTCGGTAGTGGGATACGACGATACCGAAGATAGCTCATGTTATATCCCGCC
GTTAACCACCATCAAACAGGATTTTCGCCTGCTGGGGCAAACCAGCGTGGACCGCTTGCTGCAACTCTCT
CAGGGCCAGGCGGTGAAGGGCAATCAGCTGTTGCCAGTCTCACTGGTGAAAAGAAAAACCACCCTGGCGC
CCAATACGCAAACCGCCTCTCCCCGCGCGTTGGCCGATTCATTAATGCAGCTGGCACGACAGGTTTCCCG
ACTGGAAAGCGGGCAGTGACTCATGACCAAAATCCCTTAACGTGAGTTACGCGCGCGTCGTTCCACTGAG
CGTCAGACCCCGTAGAAAAGATCAAAGGATCTTCTTGAGATCCTTTTTTTCTGCGCGTAATCTGCTGCTT
GCAAACAAAAAAACCACCGCTACCAGCGGTGGTTTGTTTGCCGGATCAAGAGCTACCAACTCTTTTTCCG
AAGGTAACTGGCTTCAGCAGAGCGCAGATACCAAATACTGTTCTTCTAGTGTAGCCGTAGTTAGCCCACC
ACTTCAAGAACTCTGTAGCACCGCCTACATACCTCGCTCTGCTAATCCTGTTACCAGTGGCTGCTGCCAG
TGGCGATAAGTCGTGTCTTACCGGGTTGGACTCAAGACGATAGTTACCGGATAAGGCGCAGCGGTCGGGC
TGAACGGGGGGTTCGTGCACACAGCCCAGCTTGGAGCGAACGACCTACACCGAACTGAGATACCTACAGC
GTGAGCTATGAGAAAGCGCCACGCTTCCCGAAGGGAGAAAGGCGGACAGGTATCCGGTAAGCGGCAGGGT
CGGAACAGGAGAGCGCACGAGGGAGCTTCCAGGGGGAAACGCCTGGTATCTTTATAGTCCTGTCGGGTTT
CGCCACCTCTGACTTGAGCGTCGATTTTTGTGATGCTCGTCAGGGGGGCGGAGCCTATGGAAAAACGCCA
GCAACGCGGCCTTTTTACGGTTCCTGGCCTTTTGCTGGCCTTTTGCTCACATGTTCTTTCCTGCGTTATC
CCCTGATTCTGTGGATAACCGTATTACCGCCTTTGAGTGAGCTGATACCGCTCGCCGCAGCCGAACGACC
GAGCGCAGCGAGTCAGTGAGCGAGGAAGCGGAAGGCGAGAGTAGGGAACTGCCAGGCATCAAACTAAGCA
GAAGGCCCCTGACGGATGGCCTTTTTGCGTTTCTACAAACTCTTTCTGTGTTGTAAAACGACGGCCAGTC
TTAAGCTCGGGCCCCCTGGGCGGTTCTGATAACGAGTAATCGTTAATCCGCAAATAACGTAAAAACCCGC
TTCGGCGGGTTTTTTTATGGGGGGAGTTTAGGGAAAGAGCATTTGTCAGAATATTTAAGGGCGCCTGTCA
CTTTGCTTGATATATGAGAATTATTTAACCTTATAAATGAGAAAAAAGCAACGCACTTTAAATAAGATAC
GTTGCTTTTTCGATTGATGAACACCTATAATTAAACTATTCATCTATTATTTATGATTTTTTGTATATAC
AATATTTCTAGTTTGTTAAAGAGAATTAAGAAAATAAATCTCGAAAATAATAAAGGGAAAATCAGTTTTT
GATATCAAAATTATACATGTCAACGATAATACAAAATATAATACAAACTATAAGATGTTATCAGTATTTA
TTATGCATTTAGAATAAATTTTGTGTCGCCCTTCCGCGAAAT
Features (pLannotate 1.2.2; 14 found; start..end, strand, type, name):
      1..19      +  promoter       T7 promoter: promoter for bacteriophage T7 RNA polymerase
     20..44      +  protein_bind   lac operator: The lac repressor binds to the lac operator to inhibit transcription in E. coli. This inhibition can be relieved by adding lactose or isopropyl-β-D-thiogalactopyranoside (IPTG). lac repressor encoded by lacI
     84..593     +  CDS            TARDBP (fragment): TADBP_HUMAN - Also known as TDP43. Experimental evidence at protein level: Swiss-Prot protein existence level 1. RNA-binding protein that is involved in various steps of RNA biogenesis and processing (PubMed:23519609). Preferentially binds, via its two RNA recognition motifs RRM1 and RRM2, to GU-repeats on RNA molecules predominantly localized within long introns and in the 3'UTR of mRNAs (PubMed:23519609, PubMed:24240615, PubMed:24464995). In turn, regulates the splicing of many non-coding and protein-coding RNAs including proteins involved in neuronal survival, as well as mRNAs that encode p
    607..654     +  terminator     T7 terminator: transcription terminator for bacteriophage T7 RNA polymerase
    714..754     -  terminator     rrnB T1 terminator (fragment): transcription terminator T1 from the E. coli rrnB gene
    756..871     -  ncRNA          5S rRNA: Accession: RF00001 - 5S ribosomal RNA
    902..926     +  CDS            KanR (fragment): aminoglycoside phosphotransferase; aph(3')-Ia; confers resistance to kanamycin in bacteria or G418 (Geneticin®) in eukaryotes
    956..1052    +  promoter       AmpR promoter (fragment): bla
   1055..1864    +  CDS            KanR: aminoglycoside phosphotransferase; aph(3')-Ia; confers resistance to kanamycin in bacteria or G418 (Geneticin®) in eukaryotes
   1873..1946    +  promoter       lacI promoter (fragment): lacI
   1947..3026    +  CDS            lacI: LACI_ECOLI - Experimental evidence at protein level: Swiss-Prot protein existence level 1. Repressor of the lactose operon. Binds allolactose as an inducer. From Escherichia coli (strain K12).
   3115..3703    +  rep_origin     ori: high-copy-number ColE1/pMB1/pBR322/pUC origin of replication
   3928..3945    +  terminator     rrnB T2 terminator (fragment): transcription terminator T2 from the E. coli rrnB gene
   3970..3989    -  CDS            lacZα (fragment): LacZα fragment of β-galactosidase; lacZ fragment
