[The description below was written by a language model from this plasmid's Addgene catalogue record and pLannotate feature annotations shown in this document.]
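Description:
TDP-43_CTD_F316A is a bacterial expression plasmid built on the pJ411 backbone (4,452 bp in total) that produces the C-terminal domain of human TDP-43 (gene TARDBP) carrying the point substitution F316A, with an N-terminal 6xHis tag supplied by the backbone. It replicates in E. coli from a high-copy ColE1/pUC-type origin and is selected with kanamycin through an aph(3')-Ia aminoglycoside phosphotransferase gene, which the annotation places downstream of a fragment of the bla (AmpR) promoter.

Expression follows the standard T7/lac design. A T7 promoter is immediately followed by a lac operator, and the plasmid carries its own lacI gene with its promoter. The Lac repressor therefore holds transcription off until an inducer such as IPTG is added, in a host that supplies T7 RNA polymerase. The annotated TARDBP fragment spans about 510 bp, somewhat longer than the stated 447 bp insert, which is consistent with the tag and linker codons being included in the open reading frame. The His tag is not annotated as a separate feature, however. A T7 terminator closes the transcription unit. Fragments of the rrnB T1 and T2 terminators, together with an adjacent 5S rRNA sequence, flank other parts of the backbone and probably insulate the cassette from read-through. The short KanR and lacZα fragments appear to be backbone remnants without a function.

The plasmid is intended for recombinant production and affinity purification of the mutant TDP-43 C-terminal domain. The associated study examined helix-mediated multimerization of the conserved region of this domain, so F316A presumably serves as a variant for probing that self-association, although the record does not state the specific effect of the mutation.
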