Addgene plasmid #248870: TDP-43_CTD_F316A
Purpose: Expresses 6xHis-tagged C-terminal domain of TDP-43 with F316A.
Depositing lab: Nicolas Fawzi. Depositing organization: Brown University. Publication: Structural details of helix-mediated multimerization of the conserved region of TDP-43 C-terminal domain. Rizuan A, Shenoy J, Mohanty P, Dos Passos PM, Mercado Ortiz JF, Bai L, Viswanathan R, Zaborowksy J, Wang SH, Johnson V, Mamede LD, Titus AR, Ayala YM, Ghirlando R, Mittal J, Fawzi NL. Nat Commun. 2025 Nov 26;16(1):10528. doi: 10.1038/s41467-025-65546-w. PubMed 41298366.
Backbone
  Vector backbone: pJ411
  Backbone size w/o insert (bp): 4005
  Total vector size (bp): 4452
  Vector type: Bacterial Expression
Growth in bacteria
  Bacterial resistance: Kanamycin, 50 μg/mL
  Growth temperature: 37°C
  Growth strain: DH5alpha
  Copy number: High Copy
Gene/Insert
  Gene/Insert name: TDP-43_CTD_F316A
  Species: H. sapiens (human)
  Insert size (bp): 447
  Mutation: changed F316A
  Entrez Gene: TARDBP (a.k.a. ALS10, TDP-43)
  Tag / fusion protein: 6xHis-tags (N terminal on backbone)
Terms and licenses: Academic/Nonprofit Terms; Industry Terms: Not Available to Industry
Depositor comments: Please visit https://doi.org/10.1101/2024.07.05.602258 for bioRxiv preprint.
How to cite: TDP-43_CTD_F316A was a gift from Nicolas Fawzi (Addgene plasmid # 248870 ; http://n2t.net/addgene:248870 ; RRID:Addgene_248870)
